Addgene plasmid #183685: FUW-Luc-mCherry-puro
Purpose: Lentiviral vector expressing luciferase and mCherry.
Depositing lab: Andrew Kung. Depositing organization: Dana-Farber Cancer Institute. Publication: In vivo pharmacodynamic imaging of proteasome inhibition. Kimbrel EA, Davis TN, Bradner JE, Kung AL. Mol Imaging. 2009 May-Jun;8(3):140-7. PubMed 19723471.
Backbone
  Vector backbone: p.FUW
  Backbone manufacturer: I. Verma, Salk
  Backbone size w/o insert (bp): 9221
  Total vector size (bp): 12296
  Vector type: Lentiviral
  Selectable markers: Puromycin
Growth in bacteria
  Bacterial resistance: Ampicillin, 100 μg/mL
  Growth temperature: 37°C
  Growth strain: NEB Stable
  Copy number: High Copy
Gene/Insert
  Gene/Insert name: Luc-E2A-mCherry-T2A-PuroR (alt names: Luciferase; mCherry; PuroR (PAC))
  Species: Synthetic
  Insert size (bp): 2954
  Promoter: Human Ubiquitin C (UbC) promoter
  Cloning method: Unknown
  Sequencing primers: 5′ TGAAGCTCCGGTTTTGAACT
Terms and licenses: Academic/Nonprofit Terms; Industry Terms: Not Available to Industry
How to cite: FUW-Luc-mCherry-puro was a gift from Andrew Kung (Addgene plasmid # 183685 ; http://n2t.net/addgene:183685 ; RRID:Addgene_183685)
