[The description below was written by a language model from this plasmid's Addgene catalogue record and pLannotate feature annotations shown in this document.]
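Description:
FUW-Luc-mCherry-puro is an HIV-1-derived lentiviral transfer vector built on the FUW backbone, of roughly 12.3 kb. It is propagated in E. coli through a high-copy ColE1/pUC-type origin with ampicillin selection (AmpR under its own bla promoter). An f1 origin is also present. The viral genome is transcribed from a CMV enhancer/promoter fused to a truncated 5' LTR, a chimeric arrangement generally used to make genomic RNA production Tat-independent. This is followed by the Ψ packaging signal with a partial gag sequence, the Rev response element for nuclear export of unspliced RNA, and the cPPT/CTS. The downstream LTR is annotated as truncated, which is consistent with a self-inactivating design, although the record does not say so explicitly. A bGH polyadenylation signal lies just beyond it.

The payload is a single synthetic open reading frame driven by the human ubiquitin C promoter. It encodes firefly (Photinus pyralis) luciferase, mCherry and puromycin N-acetyltransferase, with E2A and T2A self-cleaving peptides separating them according to the catalogue entry; these short linkers are not annotated in the feature table. One transcript therefore yields three separate proteins, so bioluminescence, red fluorescence and puromycin resistance are co-expressed in transduced cells. A WPRE downstream of the cassette enhances transcript stability and expression. Outside the LTRs, the backbone carries an SV40/EM7-driven bleomycin/Zeocin resistance cassette, which would not be packaged into virus.

The vector is suited to generating stably labelled mammalian cell lines that can be selected with puromycin, sorted or viewed by mCherry fluorescence, and tracked by luciferase imaging. The associated publication concerns in vivo imaging.
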