Features (pLannotate 1.2.2; 33 found; start..end, strand, type, name):
     31..83      -  misc_feature   bom (fragment): basis of mobility region from pBR322
    238..617     +  enhancer       CMV enhancer: human cytomegalovirus immediate early enhancer
    618..817     +  promoter       CMV promoter: human cytomegalovirus (CMV) immediate early promoter
    835..1015    +  LTR            5' LTR (truncated): truncated 5' long terminal repeat (LTR) from HIV-1
   1062..1187    +  misc_feature   HIV-1 Ψ: packaging signal of human immunodeficiency virus type 1
   1171..1534    +  CDS            HIV-1 gag (fragment): gag protein from human immunodeficiency virus 1; gag
   1680..1913    +  misc_feature   RRE: The Rev response element (RRE) of HIV-1 allows for Rev-dependent mRNA export from the nucleus to the cytoplasm.
   2290..2390    +  CDS            Rev (fragment): human immunodeficiency virus 1 (HIV-1) Rev protein; rev; enhances nuclear export of unspliced and incompletely spliced viral mRNAs
   2440..2557    +  misc_feature   cPPT/CTS: central polypurine tract and central termination sequence of HIV-1
   2622..3833    +  promoter       UbC promoter: human ubiquitin C promoter
   3844..3867    -  misc_feature   MCS (fragment): pUC18/19 multiple cloning site
   3874..5514    +  CDS            LUCI_PHOPY: Experimental evidence at protein level: Swiss-Prot protein existence level 1. Produces green light with a wavelength of 562 nm. From Photinus pyralis (Common eastern firefly) (Lampyris pyralis).
   5599..6306    +  CDS            mCherry: mCherry is a basic (constitutively fluorescent) red fluorescent protein published in 2004, derived from Discosoma sp.. It is reported to be a very rapidly-maturing monomer with low acid sensitivity.
   6376..6972    +  CDS            pac: PUAC_STRAD - Protein predicted: Swiss-Prot protein existence level 4. Detoxification of puromycin. From Streptomyces alboniger.
   6976..7000    +  misc_feature   MCS (fragment): pBluescript multiple cloning site
   7000..7588    +  misc_feature   WPRE: woodchuck hepatitis virus posttranscriptional regulatory element
   7525..8106    +  CDS            nef (fragment): NEF_HV1H2 - Experimental evidence at protein level: Swiss-Prot protein existence level 1. Extracellular Nef protein targets CD4(+) T-lymphocytes for apoptosis by interacting with CXCR4 surface receptors. From Human immunodeficiency virus type 1 group M subtype B (isolate HXB2) (HIV-1).
   8113..8293    +  LTR            5' LTR (truncated): truncated 5' long terminal repeat (LTR) from HIV-1
   8325..8549    +  polyA_signal   bGH poly(A) signal: bovine growth hormone polyadenylation signal
   8553..8574    +  promoter       SV40 promoter (fragment): SV40 enhancer and early promoter
   8595..9023    +  rep_origin     f1 ori (sequence partly withheld): f1 bacteriophage origin of replication; arrow indicates direction of (+) strand synthesis
   9037..9366    +  promoter       SV40 promoter: SV40 enhancer and early promoter
   9414..9461    +  promoter       EM7 promoter: synthetic bacterial promoter&nbsp
   9480..9854    +  CDS            BleoR: antibiotic-binding protein; Sh ble from Streptoalloteichus hindustanus; confers resistance to bleomycin, phleomycin, and Zeocin™
   9864..9989    +  CDS            ble (fragment): BLE_KLEPN - Experimental evidence at protein level: Swiss-Prot protein existence level 1. Binding protein with a strong affinity to the bleomycin family of antibiotics. Binds to CL990; an antimitotic-antibiotic compound. From Klebsiella pneumoniae.
   9984..10105   +  polyA_signal   SV40 poly(A) signal: SV40 polyadenylation signal
  10176..10198   -  protein_bind   lac operator (fragment): The lac repressor binds to the lac operator to inhibit transcription in E. coli. This inhibition can be relieved by adding lactose or isopropyl-β-D-thiogalactopyranoside (IPTG). lac repressor encoded by lacI
  10202..10232   -  promoter       lac promoter: promoter for the E. coli lac operon
  10247..10268   -  protein_bind   CAP binding site: CAP binding activates transcription in the presence of cAMP. E. coli catabolite activator protein
  10281..10373   -  CDS            lacI (fragment): lac repressor; lacI; The lac repressor binds to the lac operator to inhibit transcription in E. coli. This inhibition can be relieved by adding lactose or isopropyl-β-D-thiogalactopyranoside (IPTG).
  10556..11144   -  rep_origin     ori: high-copy-number ColE1/pMB1/pBR322/pUC origin of replication
  11315..12175   -  CDS            AmpR: β-lactamase; bla; confers resistance to ampicillin, carbenicillin, and related antibiotics
  12176..12280   -  promoter       AmpR promoter: bla
>Addgene plasmid #183685 | FUW-Luc-mCherry-puro | addgene full sequence | sequence record 436982 | Addgene NGS Result
GTCGACGGATCGGGAGATCTCCCGATCCCCTATGGTGCACTCTCAGTACAATCTGCTCTGATGCCGCATA
GTTAAGCCAGTATCTGCTCCCTGCTTGTGTGTTGGAGGTCGCTGAGTAGTGCGCGAGCAAAATTTAAGCT
ACAACAAGGCAAGGCTTGACCGACAATTGCATGAAGAATCTGCTTAGGGTTAGGCGTTTTGCGCTGCTTC
GCGATGTACGGGCCAGATATACGCGTTGACATTGATTATTGACTAGTTATTAATAGTAATCAATTACGGG
GTCATTAGTTCATAGCCCATATATGGAGTTCCGCGTTACATAACTTACGGTAAATGGCCCGCCTGGCTGA
CCGCCCAACGACCCCCGCCCATTGACGTCAATAATGACGTATGTTCCCATAGTAACGCCAATAGGGACTT
TCCATTGACGTCAATGGGTGGAGTATTTACGGTAAACTGCCCACTTGGCAGTACATCAAGTGTATCATAT
GCCAAGTACGCCCCCTATTGACGTCAATGACGGTAAATGGCCCGCCTGGCATTATGCCCAGTACATGACC
TTATGGGACTTTCCTACTTGGCAGTACATCTACGTATTAGTCATCGCTATTACCATGGTGATGCGGTTTT
GGCAGTACATCAATGGGCGTGGATAGCGGTTTGACTCACGGGGATTTCCAAGTCTCCACCCCATTGACGT
CAATGGGAGTTTGTTTTGGCACCAAAATCAACGGGACTTTCCAAAATGTCGTAACAACTCCGCCCCATTG
ACGCAAATGGGCGGTAGGCGTGTACGGTGGGAGGTCTATATAAGCAGCGCGTTTTGCCTGTACTGGGTCT
CTCTGGTTAGACCAGATCTGAGCCTGGGAGCTCTCTGGCTAACTAGGGAACCCACTGCTTAAGCCTCAAT
AAAGCTTGCCTTGAGTGCTTCAAGTAGTGTGTGCCCGTCTGTTGTGTGACTCTGGTAACTAGAGATCCCT
CAGACCCTTTTAGTCAGTGTGGAAAATCTCTAGCAGTGGCGCCCGAACAGGGACTTGAAAGCGAAAGGGA
AACCAGAGGAGCTCTCTCGACGCAGGACTCGGCTTGCTGAAGCGCGCACGGCAAGAGGCGAGGGGCGGCG
ACTGGTGAGTACGCCAAAAATTTTGACTAGCGGAGGCTAGAAGGAGAGAGATGGGTGCGAGAGCGTCAGT
ATTAAGCGGGGGAGAATTAGATCGCGATGGGAAAAAATTCGGTTAAGGCCAGGGGGAAAGAAAAAATATA
AATTAAAACATATAGTATGGGCAAGCAGGGAGCTAGAACGATTCGCAGTTAATCCTGGCCTGTTAGAAAC
ATCAGAAGGCTGTAGACAAATACTGGGACAGCTACAACCATCCCTTCAGACAGGATCAGAAGAACTTAGA
TCATTATATAATACAGTAGCAACCCTCTATTGTGTGCATCAAAGGATAGAGATAAAAGACACCAAGGAAG
CTTTAGACAAGATAGAGGAAGAGCAAAACAAAAGTAAGACCACCGCACAGCAAGCGGCCGCTGATCTTCA
GACCTGGAGGAGGAGATATGAGGGACAATTGGAGAAGTGAATTATATAAATATAAAGTAGTAAAAATTGA
ACCATTAGGAGTAGCACCCACCAAGGCAAAGAGAAGAGTGGTGCAGAGAGAAAAAAGAGCAGTGGGAATA
GGAGCTTTGTTCCTTGGGTTCTTGGGAGCAGCAGGAAGCACTATGGGCGCAGCGTCAATGACGCTGACGG
TACAGGCCAGACAATTATTGTCTGGTATAGTGCAGCAGCAGAACAATTTGCTGAGGGCTATTGAGGCGCA
ACAGCATCTGTTGCAACTCACAGTCTGGGGCATCAAGCAGCTCCAGGCAAGAATCCTGGCTGTGGAAAGA
TACCTAAAGGATCAACAGCTCCTGGGGATTTGGGGTTGCTCTGGAAAACTCATTTGCACCACTGCTGTGC
CTTGGAATGCTAGTTGGAGTAATAAATCTCTGGAACAGATTTGGAATCACACGACCTGGATGGAGTGGGA
CAGAGAAATTAACAATTACACAAGCTTAATACACTCCTTAATTGAAGAATCGCAAAACCAGCAAGAAAAG
AATGAACAAGAATTATTGGAATTAGATAAATGGGCAAGTTTGTGGAATTGGTTTAACATAACAAATTGGC
TGTGGTATATAAAATTATTCATAATGATAGTAGGAGGCTTGGTAGGTTTAAGAATAGTTTTTGCTGTACT
TTCTATAGTGAATAGAGTTAGGCAGGGATATTCACCATTATCGTTTCAGACCCACCTCCCAACCCCGAGG
GGACCCGACAGGCCCGAAGGAATAGAAGAAGAAGGTGGAGAGAGAGACAGAGACAGATCCATTCGATTAG
TGAACGGATCGGCACTGCGTGCGCCAATTCTGCAGACAAATGGCAGTATTCATCCACAATTTTAAAAGAA
AAGGGGGGATTGGGGGGTACAGTGCAGGGGAAAGAATAGTAGACATAATAGCAACAGACATACAAACTAA
AGAATTACAAAAACAAATTACAAAAATTCAAAATTTTCGGGTTTATTACAGGGACAGCAGAGATCCAGTT
TGGTTAATTAACCCGTGTCGGCTCCAGATCTGGCCTCCGCGCCGGGTTTTGGCGCCTCCCGCGGGCGCCC
CCCTCCTCACGGCGAGCGCTGCCACGTCAGACGAAGGGCGCAGCGAGCGTCCTGATCCTTCCGCCCGGAC
GCTCAGGACAGCGGCCCGCTGCTCATAAGACTCGGCCTTAGAACCCCAGTATCAGCAGAAGGACATTTTA
GGACGGGACTTGGGTGACTCTAGGGCACTGGTTTTCTTTCCAGAGAGCGGAACAGGCGAGGAAAAGTAGT
CCCTTCTCGGCGATTCTGCGGAGGGATCTCCGTGGGGCGGTGAACGCCGATGATTATATAAGGACGCGCC
GGGTGTGGCACAGCTAGTTCCGTCGCAGCCGGGATTTGGGTCGCGGTTCTTGTTTGTGGATCGCTGTGAT
CGTCACTTGGTGAGTAGCGGGCTGCTGGGCTGGCCGGGGCTTTCGTGGCCGCCGGGCCGCTCGGTGGGAC
GGAAGCGTGTGGAGAGACCGCCAAGGGCTGTAGTCTGGGTCCGCGAGCAAGGTTGCCCTGAACTGGGGGT
TGGGGGGAGCGCAGCAAAATGGCGGCTGTTCCCGAGTCTTGAATGGAAGACGCTTGTGAGGCGGGCTGTG
AGGTCGTTGAAACAAGGTGGGGGGCATGGTGGGCGGCAAGAACCCAAGGTCTTGAGGCCTTCGCTAATGC
GGGAAAGCTCTTATTCGGGTGAGATGGGCTGGGGCACCATCTGGGGACCCTGACGTGAAGTTTGTCACTG
ACTGGAGAACTCGGTTTGTCGTCTGTTGCGGGGGCGGCAGTTATGGCGGTGCCGTTGGGCAGTGCACCCG
TACCTTTGGGAGCGCGCGCCCTCGTCGTGTCGTGACGTCACCCGTTCTGTTGGCTTATAATGCAGGGTGG
GGCCACCTGCCGGTAGGTGTGCGGTAGGCTTTTCTCCGTCGCAGGACGCAGGGTTCGGGCCTAGGGTAGG
CTCTCCTGAATCGACAGGCGCCGGACCTCTGGTGAGGGGAGGGATAAGTGAGGCGTCAGTTTCTTTGGTC
GGTTTTATGTACCTATCTTCTTAAGTAGCTGAAGCTCCGGTTTTGAACTATGCGCTCGGGGTTGGCGAGT
GTGTTTTGTGAAGTTTTTTAGGCACCTTTTGAAATGTAATCATTTGGGTCAATATGTAATTTTCAGTGTT
AGACTAGTAAATTGTCCGCTAAATTCTGGCCGTTTTTGGCTTTTTTGTTAGACGAAGCTTGGGCTGCAGG
TCGACTCTAGAGGATCCGCCACCATGGAAGATGCCAAGAACATCAAGAAAGGCCCTGCCCCCTTCTACCC
CCTGGAAGATGGCACAGCCGGCGAGCAGCTGCACAAGGCCATGAAGAGATACGCCCTCGTCCCTGGAACA
ATCGCCTTCACCGACGCCCACATCGAGGTGGACATCACCTACGCCGAGTACTTCGAGATGAGCGTGCGGC
TGGCCGAGGCCATGAAACGCTACGGCCTGAACACCAACCACCGGATCGTGGTGTGCAGCGAGAACAGCCT
GCAGTTCTTCATGCCCGTGCTGGGCGCCCTGTTCATCGGCGTGGCCGTGGCCCCTGCCAACGACATCTAC
AACGAGCGGGAGCTGCTGAACAGCATGGGCATCAGCCAGCCCACCGTGGTGTTCGTGAGCAAGAAGGGCC
TGCAGAAAATCCTGAACGTGCAGAAGAAGCTGCCCATCATCCAGAAAATCATCATCATGGACAGCAAGAC
CGACTACCAGGGCTTCCAGAGCATGTACACCTTCGTGACCAGCCACCTGCCCCCTGGCTTCAACGAGTAC
GACTTCGTGCCCGAGAGCTTCGACAGGGACAAGACCATCGCCCTGATCATGAACAGCAGCGGCAGCACCG
GCCTGCCTAAAGGCGTGGCCCTGCCTCACCGGACCGCCTGCGTGCGGTTCAGCCACGCCCGGGACCCCAT
CTTCGGCAACCAGATCATCCCCGACACCGCCATCCTGAGCGTGGTGCCCTTCCACCACGGCTTCGGCATG
TTCACCACCCTGGGCTACCTGATCTGCGGCTTCCGGGTGGTGCTGATGTACCGGTTCGAGGAAGAGCTGT
TCCTGCGGAGCCTGCAGGACTACAAGATCCAGAGCGCCCTGCTGGTGCCCACCCTGTTCAGCTTTTTCGC
CAAGAGCACCCTGATCGACAAGTACGACCTGAGCAACCTGCACGAGATCGCCAGCGGCGGAGCCCCCCTG
AGCAAAGAAGTGGGCGAAGCCGTCGCCAAGCGGTTCCACCTGCCCGGCATCCGGCAGGGCTATGGCCTGA
CCGAGACCACAAGCGCCATTCTGATCACCCCCGAGGGCGACGACAAGCCTGGCGCCGTGGGCAAGGTGGT
GCCTTTCTTCGAGGCCAAGGTGGTGGACCTGGACACCGGCAAGACCCTGGGCGTGAACCAGCGGGGCGAG
CTGTGCGTGAGGGGCCCCATGATCATGAGCGGCTACGTGAACAACCCCGAGGCCACCAACGCCCTGATTG
ACAAGGACGGCTGGCTGCACAGCGGCGACATCGCCTACTGGGACGAGGACGAGCACTTCTTCATCGTGGA
CCGGCTGAAGAGCCTGATCAAGTACAAGGGCTACCAGGTGGCCCCAGCCGAGCTGGAAAGCATCCTGCTG
CAGCACCCCAACATCTTCGACGCCGGGGTGGCCGGCCTGCCCGACGATGACGCCGGCGAGCTGCCTGCCG
CCGTGGTGGTCCTCGAACATGGCAAAACCATGACCGAGAAAGAAATCGTGGACTACGTGGCCAGCCAGGT
GACCACCGCCAAGAAGCTGAGAGGCGGCGTCGTGTTTGTGGACGAGGTGCCCAAGGGCCTGACCGGCAAG
CTGGACGCCCGGAAGATCCGGGAGATCCTGATTAAGGCCAAGAAGGGCGGCAAGATCGCCGTGGGCTCCG
GCCAGTGCACCAACTACGCCCTGCTGAAGCTGGCCGGCGACGTGGAGAGCAACCCTGGCCCTTTCGAAAT
GGTGTCCAAGGGCGAAGAGGACAACATGGCCATCATCAAAGAGTTTATGCGGTTCAAGGTGCACATGGAA
GGCAGCGTGAACGGCCACGAGTTCGAGATCGAGGGCGAGGGCGAAGGCAGGCCCTACGAGGGCACCCAGA
CCGCCAAGCTGAAGGTGACCAAGGGCGGACCTCTGCCCTTCGCCTGGGACATCCTGAGCCCCCAGTTCAT
GTACGGCAGCAAGGCCTACGTGAAGCACCCCGCCGACATCCCCGACTACCTGAAGCTGTCCTTCCCCGAG
GGCTTCAAGTGGGAGCGGGTGATGAACTTCGAGGACGGCGGGGTGGTGACCGTGACCCAGGATAGCTCCC
TGCAGGACGGCGAGTTCATCTACAAGGTGAAACTGCGGGGCACCAACTTCCCCAGCGACGGCCCCGTGAT
GCAGAAAAAGACAATGGGCTGGGAGGCCAGCAGCGAGCGGATGTACCCCGAGGATGGCGCCCTGAAGGGC
GAGATCAAGCAGCGGCTGAAGCTGAAGGACGGCGGCCACTACGACGCCGAGGTGAAAACCACCTACAAGG
CCAAAAAGCCCGTGCAGCTGCCTGGCGCCTACAACGTGAACATCAAGCTGGATATCACCAGCCACAACGA
GGACTACACCATCGTGGAGCAGTACGAGCGGGCCGAGGGCAGACACAGCACCGGCGGCATGGACGAGCTG
TACAAGCTCAGCGGCAGCGGCGAGGGCAGAGGCAGCCTGCTGACCTGCGGCGATGTGGAGGAAAACCCAG
GCCCAATGACCGAGTACAAGCCTACCGTGAGGCTGGCCACCCGGGACGACGTGCCCAGAGCCGTGAGGAC
ACTGGCCGCCGCCTTCGCCGACTACCCCGCCACCCGGCACACCGTGGACCCCGACCGGCACATCGAGCGG
GTGACCGAGCTGCAGGAACTGTTCCTGACCAGAGTGGGCCTGGATATCGGCAAAGTGTGGGTGGCCGACG
ACGGAGCCGCCGTGGCCGTGTGGACCACCCCCGAGTCCGTGGAGGCCGGAGCCGTGTTTGCCGAGATCGG
CCCCAGGATGGCCGAGCTGTCCGGCAGCAGGCTGGCCGCCCAGCAGCAGATGGAAGGCCTGCTGGCCCCT
CACCGGCCCAAAGAGCCCGCCTGGTTCCTGGCCACCGTGGGCGTGAGCCCCGACCACCAGGGCAAGGGCC
TGGGCAGCGCCGTGGTGCTGCCAGGCGTGGAAGCCGCCGAGAGGGCCGGAGTGCCCGCCTTCCTGGAAAC
CAGCGCCCCCAGGAACCTGCCCTTCTACGAGCGGCTGGGCTTTACCGTGACCGCCGACGTGGAGGTGCCA
GAGGGCCCCAGGACCTGGTGCATGACCCGGAAGCCAGGCGCCTGAGAATTCGATATCAAGCTTATCGATA
ATCAACCTCTGGATTACAAAATTTGTGAAAGATTGACTGGTATTCTTAACTATGTTGCTCCTTTTACGCT
ATGTGGATACGCTGCTTTAATGCCTTTGTATCATGCTATTGCTTCCCGTATGGCTTTCATTTTCTCCTCC
TTGTATAAATCCTGGTTGCTGTCTCTTTATGAGGAGTTGTGGCCCGTTGTCAGGCAACGTGGCGTGGTGT
GCACTGTGTTTGCTGACGCAACCCCCACTGGTTGGGGCATTGCCACCACCTGTCAGCTCCTTTCCGGGAC
TTTCGCTTTCCCCCTCCCTATTGCCACGGCGGAACTCATCGCCGCCTGCCTTGCCCGCTGCTGGACAGGG
GCTCGGCTGTTGGGCACTGACAATTCCGTGGTGTTGTCGGGGAAATCATCGTCCTTTCCTTGGCTGCTCG
CCTGTGTTGCCACCTGGATTCTGCGCGGGACGTCCTTCTGCTACGTCCCTTCGGCCCTCAATCCAGCGGA
CCTTCCTTCCCGCGGCCTGCTGCCGGCTCTGCGGCCTCTTCCGCGTCTTCGCCTTCGCCCTCAGACGAGT
CGGATCTCCCTTTGGGCCGCCTCCCCGCATCGATACCGTCGACCTCGAGACCTAGAAAAACATGGAGCAA
TCACAAGTAGCAATACAGCAGCTACCAATGCTGATTGTGCCTGGCTAGAAGCACAAGAGGAGGAGGAGGT
GGGTTTTCCAGTCACACCTCAGGTACCTTTAAGACCAATGACTTACAAGGCAGCTGTAGATCTTAGCCAC
TTTTTAAAAGAAAAGGGGGGACTGGAAGGGCTAATTCACTCCCAACGAAGACAAGATATCCTTGATCTGT
GGATCTACCACACACAAGGCTACTTCCCTGATTGGCAGAACTACACACCAGGGCCAGGGATCAGATATCC
ACTGACCTTTGGATGGTGCTACAAGCTAGTACCAGTTGAGCAAGAGAAGGTAGAAGAAGCCAATGAAGGA
GAGAACACCCGCTTGTTACACCCTGTGAGCCTGCATGGGATGGATGACCCGGAGAGAGAAGTATTAGAGT
GGAGGTTTGACAGCCGCCTAGCATTTCATCACATGGCCCGAGAGCTGCATCCGGACTGTACTGGGTCTCT
CTGGTTAGACCAGATCTGAGCCTGGGAGCTCTCTGGCTAACTAGGGAACCCACTGCTTAAGCCTCAATAA
AGCTTGCCTTGAGTGCTTCAAGTAGTGTGTGCCCGTCTGTTGTGTGACTCTGGTAACTAGAGATCCCTCA
GACCCTTTTAGTCAGTGTGGAAAATCTCTAGCAGGGCCCGTTTAAACCCGCTGATCAGCCTCGACTGTGC
CTTCTAGTTGCCAGCCATCTGTTGTTTGCCCCTCCCCCGTGCCTTCCTTGACCCTGGAAGGTGCCACTCC
CACTGTCCTTTCCTAATAAAATGAGGAAATTGCATCGCATTGTCTGAGTAGGTGTCATTCTATTCTGGGG
GGTGGGGTGGGGCAGGACAGCAAGGGGGAGGATTGGGAAGACAATAGCAGGCATGCTGGGGATGCGGTGG
GCTCTATGGCTTCTGAGGCGGAAAGAACCAGCTGGGGCTCTAGGGGGTATCCCC
[124 nt withheld, positions 8595-8718]
C
[91 nt withheld, positions 8720-8810]
A
[49 nt withheld, positions 8812-8860]
CCTTTGACGTTGGAGTCCACGTTCTTT
[37 nt withheld, positions 8888-8924]
ACCCTATCTCGGTCTATTCTTTTGATTTATAAGGGATTTTGCCGATTTCGGCCTATTGGTTAAAAAATGA
GCTGATTTAACAAAAATTTAACGCGAATTAATTCTGTGGAATGTGTGTCAGTTAGGGTGTGGAAAGTCCC
CAGGCTCCCCAGCAGGCAGAAGTATGCAAAGCATGCATCTCAATTAGTCAGCAACCAGGTGTGGAAAGTC
CCCAGGCTCCCCAGCAGGCAGAAGTATGCAAAGCATGCATCTCAATTAGTCAGCAACCATAGTCCCGCCC
CTAACTCCGCCCATCCCGCCCCTAACTCCGCCCAGTTCCGCCCATTCTCCGCCCCATGGCTGACTAATTT
TTTTTATTTATGCAGAGGCCGAGGCCGCCTCTGCCTCTGAGCTATTCCAGAAGTAGTGAGGAGGCTTTTT
TGGAGGCCTAGGCTTTTGCAAAAAGCTCCCGGGAGCTTGTATATCCATTTTCGGATCTGATCAGCACGTG
TTGACAATTAATCATCGGCATAGTATATCGGCATAGTATAATACGACAAGGTGAGGAACTAAACCATGGC
CAAGTTGACCAGTGCCGTTCCGGTGCTCACCGCGCGCGACGTCGCCGGAGCGGTCGAGTTCTGGACCGAC
CGGCTCGGGTTCTCCCGGGACTTCGTGGAGGACGACTTCGCCGGTGTGGTCCGGGACGACGTGACCCTGT
TCATCAGCGCGGTCCAGGACCAGGTGGTGCCGGACAACACCCTGGCCTGGGTGTGGGTGCGCGGCCTGGA
CGAGCTGTACGCCGAGTGGTCGGAGGTCGTGTCCACGAACTTCCGGGACGCCTCCGGGCCGGCCATGACC
GAGATCGGCGAGCAGCCGTGGGGGCGGGAGTTCGCCCTGCGCGACCCGGCCGGCAACTGCGTGCACTTCG
TGGCCGAGGAGCAGGACTGACACGTGCTACGAGATTTCGATTCCACCGCCGCCTTCTATGAAAGGTTGGG
CTTCGGAATCGTTTTCCGGGACGCCGGCTGGATGATCCTCCAGCGCGGGGATCTCATGCTGGAGTTCTTC
GCCCACCCCAACTTGTTTATTGCAGCTTATAATGGTTACAAATAAAGCAATAGCATCACAAATTTCACAA
ATAAAGCATTTTTTTCACTGCATTCTAGTTGTGGTTTGTCCAAACTCATCAATGTATCTTATCATGTCTG
TATACCGTCGACCTCTAGCTAGAGCTTGGCGTAATCATGGTCATAGCTGTTTCCTGTGTGAAATTGTTAT
CCGCTCACAATTCCACACAACATACGAGCCGGAAGCATAAAGTGTAAAGCCTGGGGTGCCTAATGAGTGA
GCTAACTCACATTAATTGCGTTGCGCTCACTGCCCGCTTTCCAGTCGGGAAACCTGTCGTGCCAGCTGCA
TTAATGAATCGGCCAACGCGCGGGGAGAGGCGGTTTGCGTATTGGGCGCTCTTCCGCTTCCTCGCTCACT
GACTCGCTGCGCTCGGTCGTTCGGCTGCGGCGAGCGGTATCAGCTCACTCAAAGGCGGTAATACGGTTAT
CCACAGAATCAGGGGATAACGCAGGAAAGAACATGTGAGCAAAAGGCCAGCAAAAGGCCAGGAACCGTAA
AAAGGCCGCGTTGCTGGCGTTTTTCCATAGGCTCCGCCCCCCTGACGAGCATCACAAAAATCGACGCTCA
AGTCAGAGGTGGCGAAACCCGACAGGACTATAAAGATACCAGGCGTTTCCCCCTGGAAGCTCCCTCGTGC
GCTCTCCTGTTCCGACCCTGCCGCTTACCGGATACCTGTCCGCCTTTCTCCCTTCGGGAAGCGTGGCGCT
TTCTCATAGCTCACGCTGTAGGTATCTCAGTTCGGTGTAGGTCGTTCGCTCCAAGCTGGGCTGTGTGCAC
GAACCCCCCGTTCAGCCCGACCGCTGCGCCTTATCCGGTAACTATCGTCTTGAGTCCAACCCGGTAAGAC
ACGACTTATCGCCACTGGCAGCAGCCACTGGTAACAGGATTAGCAGAGCGAGGTATGTAGGCGGTGCTAC
AGAGTTCTTGAAGTGGTGGCCTAACTACGGCTACACTAGAAGAACAGTATTTGGTATCTGCGCTCTGCTG
AAGCCAGTTACCTTCGGAAAAAGAGTTGGTAGCTCTTGATCCGGCAAACAAACCACCGCTGGTAGCGGTG
GTTTTTTTGTTTGCAAGCAGCAGATTACGCGCAGAAAAAAAGGATCTCAAGAAGATCCTTTGATCTTTTC
TACGGGGTCTGACGCTCAGTGGAACGAAAACTCACGTTAAGGGATTTTGGTCATGAGATTATCAAAAAGG
ATCTTCACCTAGATCCTTTTAAATTAAAAATGAAGTTTTAAATCAATCTAAAGTATATATGAGTAAACTT
GGTCTGACAGTTACCAATGCTTAATCAGTGAGGCACCTATCTCAGCGATCTGTCTATTTCGTTCATCCAT
AGTTGCCTGACTCCCCGTCGTGTAGATAACTACGATACGGGAGGGCTTACCATCTGGCCCCAGTGCTGCA
ATGATACCGCGAGACCCACGCTCACCGGCTCCAGATTTATCAGCAATAAACCAGCCAGCCGGAAGGGCCG
AGCGCAGAAGTGGTCCTGCAACTTTATCCGCCTCCATCCAGTCTATTAATTGTTGCCGGGAAGCTAGAGT
AAGTAGTTCGCCAGTTAATAGTTTGCGCAACGTTGTTGCCATTGCTACAGGCATCGTGGTGTCACGCTCG
TCGTTTGGTATGGCTTCATTCAGCTCCGGTTCCCAACGATCAAGGCGAGTTACATGATCCCCCATGTTGT
GCAAAAAAGCGGTTAGCTCCTTCGGTCCTCCGATCGTTGTCAGAAGTAAGTTGGCCGCAGTGTTATCACT
CATGGTTATGGCAGCACTGCATAATTCTCTTACTGTCATGCCATCCGTAAGATGCTTTTCTGTGACTGGT
GAGTACTCAACCAAGTCATTCTGAGAATAGTGTATGCGGCGACCGAGTTGCTCTTGCCCGGCGTCAATAC
GGGATAATACCGCGCCACATAGCAGAACTTTAAAAGTGCTCATCATTGGAAAACGTTCTTCGGGGCGAAA
ACTCTCAAGGATCTTACCGCTGTTGAGATCCAGTTCGATGTAACCCACTCGTGCACCCAACTGATCTTCA
GCATCTTTTACTTTCACCAGCGTTTCTGGGTGAGCAAAAACAGGAAGGCAAAATGCCGCAAAAAAGGGAA
TAAGGGCGACACGGAAATGTTGAATACTCATACTCTTCCTTTTTCAATATTATTGAAGCATTTATCAGGG
TTATTGTCTCATGAGCGGATACATATTTGAATGTATTTAGAAAAATAAACAAATAGGGGTTCCGCGCACA
TTTCCCCGAAAAGTGCCACCTGAC
